Addgene plasmid #134577: pET28a-DDX43-FL-G84D
Purpose: Express human DDX43 mutant (full-length with G84D mutation) in E. coli
Depositing lab: Yuliang Wu. Depositing organization: University of Saskatchewan. Publication: The DEAD-box protein DDX43 (HAGE) is a dual RNA-DNA helicase and has a K-homology domain required for full nucleic acid unwinding activity. Talwar T, Vidhyasagar V, Qing J, Guo M, Kariem A, Lu Y, Singh RS, Lukong KE, Wu Y. J Biol Chem. 2017 Jun 23;292(25):10429-10443. doi: 10.1074/jbc.M117.774950. Epub 2017 May 3. PubMed 28468824.
Backbone
  Vector backbone: pET28a
  Backbone manufacturer: Novagen
  Backbone size w/o insert (bp): 5369
  Total vector size (bp): 7237
  Modifications to backbone: None
  Vector type: Bacterial Expression
Growth in bacteria
  Bacterial resistance: Kanamycin, 50 μg/mL
  Growth temperature: 37°C
  Growth strain: DH5alpha
  Growth instructions: None
  Copy number: High Copy
Gene/Insert
  Gene/Insert name: DDX43-G84D (alt names: HAGE; DEAD-Box Helicase 43; CT13)
  Species: H. sapiens (human)
  Insert size (bp): 1944
  Mutation: full-length (G84D)
  GenBank ID: NM_018665
  Entrez Gene: DDX43 (a.k.a. CT13, HAGE)
  Promoter: T7
  Tag / fusion protein: His (C terminal on backbone)
  Cloning method: Restriction Enzyme; 5′ cloning site Nde I (not destroyed); 3′ cloning site Xho I (not destroyed)
  Sequencing primers: 5′ T7 promoter; 3′ T7 terminator
Terms and licenses: Academic/Nonprofit Terms; Industry Terms: Not Available to Industry
How to cite: pET28a-DDX43-FL-G84D was a gift from Yuliang Wu (Addgene plasmid # 134577 ; http://n2t.net/addgene:134577 ; RRID:Addgene_134577)
