[The description below was written by a language model from this plasmid's Addgene catalogue record and pLannotate feature annotations shown in this document.]
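Description:
pET28a-DDX43-FL-G84D is a bacterial expression plasmid built on the Novagen pET28a backbone for producing a mutant form of the human DEAD-box helicase DDX43 (also known as HAGE or CT13) in E. coli. The plasmid is about 7.2 kb and is selected with kanamycin through an aminoglycoside phosphotransferase gene. It replicates from a ColE1/pBR322-type origin accompanied by the bom and rop elements. The catalogue lists it as high copy, although rop normally moderates copy number. An f1 phage origin is also present. The short tetracycline-resistance fragments and AmpR promoter fragment in the annotation are backbone remnants rather than functional markers.

The 1,944 bp insert is the full-length DDX43 coding sequence carrying a G84D substitution, cloned between the NdeI and XhoI sites, both of which are retained. Transcription is driven by the T7 promoter, followed by a lac operator and the T7 gene 10 ribosome binding site, and ends at the T7 terminator. The plasmid-borne lacI gene supplies repressor, so expression stays off until induced with IPTG in a host that provides T7 RNA polymerase.

The catalogue records a C-terminal His tag from the backbone, and the feature table shows a His stretch directly downstream of the coding sequence. The annotation also detects a His-tag fragment and a thrombin cleavage site upstream of the insert, as expected for NdeI cloning in pET28a, so the protein may be tagged at both ends, though the record lists only the C-terminal tag. The associated publication characterises DDX43 as a dual RNA-DNA helicase whose K-homology domain is needed for full unwinding activity. This suggests use for purifying the mutant for biochemical comparison with wild type, although the record does not state what the G84D change is meant to test.
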