Features (pLannotate 1.2.2; 21 found; start..end, strand, type, name):
     12..440     +  rep_origin     f1 ori (sequence partly withheld): f1 bacteriophage origin of replication; arrow indicates direction of (+) strand synthesis
    493..550     +  promoter       AmpR promoter (fragment): bla
    559..1374    -  CDS            KanR: aminoglycoside phosphotransferase; aph(3')-Ia; confers resistance to kanamycin in bacteria or G418 (Geneticin®) in eukaryotes
   1496..2084    +  rep_origin     ori: high-copy-number ColE1/pMB1/pBR322/pUC origin of replication
   2270..2409    -  misc_feature   bom: basis of mobility region from pBR322
   2511..2702    -  CDS            rop: Rop protein, which maintains plasmids at low copy number; rop
   2719..3099    +  CDS            YPB1_ECOLX: Protein predicted: Swiss-Prot protein existence level 4. From Escherichia coli.
   3171..3462    -  CDS            TcR (fragment): tetracycline efflux protein; tet; confers resistance to tetracycline
   3477..3498    -  protein_bind   CAP binding site: CAP binding activates transcription in the presence of cAMP. E. coli catabolite activator protein
   3511..4593    -  CDS            lacI: lac repressor; lacI; The lac repressor binds to the lac operator to inhibit transcription in E. coli. This inhibition can be relieved by adding lactose or isopropyl-β-D-thiogalactopyranoside (IPTG).
   4594..4671    -  promoter       lacI promoter: lacI
   4679..4958    -  CDS            TcR (fragment): tetracycline efflux protein; tet; confers resistance to tetracycline
   4980..4998    +  promoter       T7 promoter: promoter for bacteriophage T7 RNA polymerase
   4999..5023    +  protein_bind   lac operator: The lac repressor binds to the lac operator to inhibit transcription in E. coli. This inhibition can be relieved by adding lactose or isopropyl-β-D-thiogalactopyranoside (IPTG). lac repressor encoded by lacI
   5038..5060    +  RBS            RBS: efficient ribosome binding site from bacteriophage T7 gene 10 (Olins and Rangwala, 1989)
   5079..5095    +  CDS            capTEV™ (fragment): composite tag for in vivo biotinylation, TEV protease cleavage, and 6xHis tagging
   5106..5123    +  CDS            thrombin site: thrombin recognition and cleavage site
   5127..7070    +  CDS            DDX43: DDX43_HUMAN - Also known as HAGE. Experimental evidence at protein level: Swiss-Prot protein existence level 1. From Homo sapiens (Human).
   7077..7094    +  CDS            9xHis (fragment): 9xHis affinity tag
   7104..7153    +  CDS            SET1 (fragment): solubility-enhancement tag derived from T7 phage gene 10B
   7161..7208    +  terminator     T7 terminator: transcription terminator for bacteriophage T7 RNA polymerase
>Addgene plasmid #134577 | pET28a-DDX43-FL-G84D | addgene full sequence | sequence record 266936 | Addgene NGS Result
TGGCGAATGGG
[124 nt withheld, positions 12-135]
C
[91 nt withheld, positions 137-227]
A
[49 nt withheld, positions 229-277]
CCTTTGACGTTGGAGTCCACGTTCTTT
[37 nt withheld, positions 305-341]
ACCCTATCTCGGTCTATTCTTTTGATTTATAAGGGATTTTGCCGATTTCGGCCTATTGGTTAAAAAATGA
GCTGATTTAACAAAAATTTAACGCGAATTTTAACAAAATATTAACGCTTACAATTTAGGTGGCACTTTTC
GGGGAAATGTGCGCGGAACCCCTATTTGTTTATTTTTCTAAATACATTCAAATATGTATCCGCTCATGAA
TTAATTCTTAGAAAAACTCATCGAGCATCAAATGAAACTGCAATTTATTCATATCAGGATTATCAATACC
ATATTTTTGAAAAAGCCGTTTCTGTAATGAAGGAGAAAACTCACCGAGGCAGTTCCATAGGATGGCAAGA
TCCTGGTATCGGTCTGCGATTCCGACTCGTCCAACATCAATACAACCTATTAATTTCCCCTCGTCAAAAA
TAAGGTTATCAAGTGAGAAATCACCATGAGTGACGACTGAATCCGGTGAGAATGGCAAAAGTTTATGCAT
TTCTTTCCAGACTTGTTCAACAGGCCAGCCATTACGCTCGTCATCAAAATCACTCGCATCAACCAAACCG
TTATTCATTCGTGATTGCGCCTGAGCGAGACGAAATACGCGATCGCTGTTAAAAGGACAATTACAAACAG
GAATCGAATGCAACCGGCGCAGGAACACTGCCAGCGCATCAACAATATTTTCACCTGAATCAGGATATTC
TTCTAATACCTGGAATGCTGTTTTCCCGGGGATCGCAGTGGTGAGTAACCATGCATCATCAGGAGTACGG
ATAAAATGCTTGATGGTCGGAAGAGGCATAAATTCCGTCAGCCAGTTTAGTCTGACCATCTCATCTGTAA
CATCATTGGCAACGCTACCTTTGCCATGTTTCAGAAACAACTCTGGCGCATCGGGCTTCCCATACAATCG
ATAGATTGTCGCACCTGATTGCCCGACATTATCGCGAGCCCATTTATACCCATATAAATCAGCATCCATG
TTGGAATTTAATCGCGGCCTAGAGCAAGACGTTTCCCGTTGAATATGGCTCATAACACCCCTTGTATTAC
TGTTTATGTAAGCAGACAGTTTTATTGTTCATGACCAAAATCCCTTAACGTGAGTTTTCGTTCCACTGAG
CGTCAGACCCCGTAGAAAAGATCAAAGGATCTTCTTGAGATCCTTTTTTTCTGCGCGTAATCTGCTGCTT
GCAAACAAAAAAACCACCGCTACCAGCGGTGGTTTGTTTGCCGGATCAAGAGCTACCAACTCTTTTTCCG
AAGGTAACTGGCTTCAGCAGAGCGCAGATACCAAATACTGTCCTTCTAGTGTAGCCGTAGTTAGGCCACC
ACTTCAAGAACTCTGTAGCACCGCCTACATACCTCGCTCTGCTAATCCTGTTACCAGTGGCTGCTGCCAG
TGGCGATAAGTCGTGTCTTACCGGGTTGGACTCAAGACGATAGTTACCGGATAAGGCGCAGCGGTCGGGC
TGAACGGGGGGTTCGTGCACACAGCCCAGCTTGGAGCGAACGACCTACACCGAACTGAGATACCTACAGC
GTGAGCTATGAGAAAGCGCCACGCTTCCCGAAGGGAGAAAGGCGGACAGGTATCCGGTAAGCGGCAGGGT
CGGAACAGGAGAGCGCACGAGGGAGCTTCCAGGGGGAAACGCCTGGTATCTTTATAGTCCTGTCGGGTTT
CGCCACCTCTGACTTGAGCGTCGATTTTTGTGATGCTCGTCAGGGGGGCGGAGCCTATGGAAAAACGCCA
GCAACGCGGCCTTTTTACGGTTCCTGGCCTTTTGCTGGCCTTTTGCTCACATGTTCTTTCCTGCGTTATC
CCCTGATTCTGTGGATAACCGTATTACCGCCTTTGAGTGAGCTGATACCGCTCGCCGCAGCCGAACGACC
GAGCGCAGCGAGTCAGTGAGCGAGGAAGCGGAAGAGCGCCTGATGCGGTATTTTCTCCTTACGCATCTGT
GCGGTATTTCACACCGCAATGGTGCACTCTCAGTACAATCTGCTCTGATGCCGCATAGTTAAGCCAGTAT
ACACTCCGCTATCGCTACGTGACTGGGTCATGGCTGCGCCCCGACACCCGCCAACACCCGCTGACGCGCC
CTGACGGGCTTGTCTGCTCCCGGCATCCGCTTACAGACAAGCTGTGACCGTCTCCGGGAGCTGCATGTGT
CAGAGGTTTTCACCGTCATCACCGAAACGCGCGAGGCAGCTGCGGTAAAGCTCATCAGCGTGGTCGTGAA
GCGATTCACAGATGTCTGCCTGTTCATCCGCGTCCAGCTCGTTGAGTTTCTCCAGAAGCGTTAATGTCTG
GCTTCTGATAAAGCGGGCCATGTTAAGGGCGGTTTTTTCCTGTTTGGTCACTGATGCCTCCGTGTAAGGG
GGATTTCTGTTCATGGGGGTAATGATACCGATGAAACGAGAGAGGATGCTCACGATACGGGTTACTGATG
ATGAACATGCCCGGTTACTGGAACGTTGTGAGGGTAAACAACTGGCGGTATGGATGCGGCGGGACCAGAG
AAAAATCACTCAGGGTCAATGCCAGCGCTTCGTTAATACAGATGTAGGTGTTCCACAGGGTAGCCAGCAG
CATCCTGCGATGCAGATCCGGAACATAATGGTGCAGGGCGCTGACTTCCGCGTTTCCAGACTTTACGAAA
CACGGAAACCGAAGACCATTCATGTTGTTGCTCAGGTCGCAGACGTTTTGCAGCAGCAGTCGCTTCACGT
TCGCTCGCGTATCGGTGATTCATTCTGCTAACCAGTAAGGCAACCCCGCCAGCCTAGCCGGGTCCTCAAC
GACAGGAGCACGATCATGCGCACCCGTGGGGCCGCCATGCCGGCGATAATGGCCTGCTTCTCGCCGAAAC
GTTTGGTGGCGGGACCAGTGACGAAGGCTTGAGCGAGGGCGTGCAAGATTCCGAATACCGCAAGCGACAG
GCCGATCATCGTCGCGCTCCAGCGAAAGCGGTCCTCGCCGAAAATGACCCAGAGCGCTGCCGGCACCTGT
CCTACGAGTTGCATGATAAAGAAGACAGTCATAAGTGCGGCGACGATAGTCATGCCCCGCGCCCACCGGA
AGGAGCTGACTGGGTTGAAGGCTCTCAAGGGCATCGGTCGAGATCCCGGTGCCTAATGAGTGAGCTAACT
TACATTAATTGCGTTGCGCTCACTGCCCGCTTTCCAGTCGGGAAACCTGTCGTGCCAGCTGCATTAATGA
ATCGGCCAACGCGCGGGGAGAGGCGGTTTGCGTATTGGGCGCCAGGGTGGTTTTTCTTTTCACCAGTGAG
ACGGGCAACAGCTGATTGCCCTTCACCGCCTGGCCCTGAGAGAGTTGCAGCAAGCGGTCCACGCTGGTTT
GCCCCAGCAGGCGAAAATCCTGTTTGATGGTGGTTAACGGCGGGATATAACATGAGCTGTCTTCGGTATC
GTCGTATCCCACTACCGAGATATCCGCACCAACGCGCAGCCCGGACTCGGTAATGGCGCGCATTGCGCCC
AGCGCCATCTGATCGTTGGCAACCAGCATCGCAGTGGGAACGATGCCCTCATTCAGCATTTGCATGGTTT
GTTGAAAACCGGACATGGCACTCCAGTCGCCTTCCCGTTCCGCTATCGGCTGAATTTGATTGCGAGTGAG
ATATTTATGCCAGCCAGCCAGACGCAGACGCGCCGAGACAGAACTTAATGGGCCCGCTAACAGCGCGATT
TGCTGGTGACCCAATGCGACCAGATGCTCCACGCCCAGTCGCGTACCGTCTTCATGGGAGAAAATAATAC
TGTTGATGGGTGTCTGGTCAGAGACATCAAGAAATAACGCCGGAACATTAGTGCAGGCAGCTTCCACAGC
AATGGCATCCTGGTCATCCAGCGGATAGTTAATGATCAGCCCACTGACGCGTTGCGCGAGAAGATTGTGC
ACCGCCGCTTTACAGGCTTCGACGCCGCTTCGTTCTACCATCGACACCACCACGCTGGCACCCAGTTGAT
CGGCGCGAGATTTAATCGCCGCGACAATTTGCGACGGCGCGTGCAGGGCCAGACTGGAGGTGGCAACGCC
AATCAGCAACGACTGTTTGCCCGCCAGTTGTTGTGCCACGCGGTTGGGAATGTAATTCAGCTCCGCCATC
GCCGCTTCCACTTTTTCCCGCGTTTTCGCAGAAACGTGGCTGGCCTGGTTCACCACGCGGGAAACGGTCT
GATAAGAGACACCGGCATACTCTGCGACATCGTATAACGTTACTGGTTTCACATTCACCACCCTGAATTG
ACTCTCTTCCGGGCGCTATCATGCCATACCGCGAAAGGTTTTGCGCCATTCGATGGTGTCCGGGATCTCG
ACGCTCTCCCTTATGCGACTCCTGCATTAGGAAGCAGCCCAGTAGTAGGTTGAGGCCGTTGAGCACCGCC
GCCGCAAGGAATGGTGCATGCAAGGAGATGGCGCCCAACAGTCCCCCGGCCACGGGGCCTGCCACCATAC
CCACGCCGAAACAAGCGCTCATGAGCCCGAAGTGGCGAGCCCGATCTTCCCCATCGGTGATGTCGGCGAT
ATAGGCGCCAGCAACCGCACCTGTGGCGCCGGTGATGCCGGCCACGATGCGTCCGGCGTAGAGGATCGAG
ATCTCGATCCCGCGAAATTAATACGACTCACTATAGGGGAATTGTGAGCGGATAACAATTCCCCTCTAGA
AATAATTTTGTTTAACTTTAAGAAGGAGATATACCATGGGCAGCAGCCATCATCATCATCATCACAGCAG
CGGCCTGGTGCCGCGCGGCAGCCATATGTCCCACCACGGAGGAGCTCCCAAGGCCTCTACGTGGGTCGTT
GCTAGTCGGCGAAGCTCGACAGTGTCCCGAGCGCCAGAGAGGAGGCCGGCGGAGGAGTTGAATCGAACAG
GTCCTGAGGGATATAGTGTCGGCAGAGGTGGTCGCTGGAGAGGCACCTCTAGGCCCCCGGAGGACGTGGC
CGCTGGTCACGAGGAACTGCCGCTGTGTTTTGCTTTGAAGAGCCACTTTGTTGGCGCGGTAATCGATCGT
GGTGGGTCAAAAATAAAGAATATACAAAGTACAACAAACACCACAATCCAAATAATACAAGAACAACCAG
AATCATTAGTCAAAATTTTTGGCAGCAAGGCAATGCAAACGAAAGCAAAAGCAGTGATAGACAATTTTGT
TAAAAAGCTAGAAGAAAATTACAATTCAGAATGCGGAATTGATACTGCATTCCAACCTTCTGTTGGAAAA
GATGGAAGCACAGATAACAATGTTGTTGCAGGAGATCGGCCATTGATAGATTGGGATCAAATTAGAGAGG
AAGGTTTGAAATGGCAAAAAACAAAGTGGGCAGATTTACCACCAATTAAGAAAAACTTTTATAAAGAGTC
CACTGCCACAAGTGCCATGTCAAAAGTAGAAGCAGATAGTTGGAGGAAAGAAAATTTTAATATAACGTGG
GATGACTTGAAGGATGGGGAGAAACGACCTATCCCCAATCCTACCTGCACATTTGATGACGCCTTTCAAT
GTTATCCTGAGGTTATGGAAAACATTAAAAAGGCAGGTTTTCAAAAGCCAACACCTATTCAGTCACAGGC
ATGGCCCATTGTGTTGCAAGGAATAGATCTTATAGGAGTAGCCCAGACTGGAACAGGAAAGACATTGTGT
TATTTAATGCCTGGATTTATTCATCTGGTCCTTCAACCCAGCCTTAAAGGTCAAAGGAATAGACCCGGCA
TGTTAGTTCTAACTCCCACTCGGGAATTAGCACTTCAAGTAGAAGGAGAATGTTGCAAATATTCATATAA
AGGGCTTCGGAGTGTTTGTGTATATGGTGGTGGAAATAGAGATGAACAAATAGAAGAGCTTAAAAAAGGT
GTAGATATCATAATTGCAACTCCCGGAAGATTGAATGATCTGCAAATGAGTAACTTCGTCAATCTGAAGA
ATATAACCTACTTGGTTTTAGATGAAGCAGACAAGATGTTGGACATGGGATTTGAACCCCAGATAATGAA
GATTTTGTTAGATGTGCGCCCAGATAGGCAGACAGTTATGACCAGTGCTACATGGCCTCATTCAGTTCAT
CGCCTCGCACAATCTTATTTGAAAGAACCAATGATTGTCTATGTTGGTACATTGGATCTAGTTGCTGTAA
GTTCAGTGAAGCAAAATATAATTGTAACCACCGAGGAAGAGAAATGGAGTCACATGCAAACTTTTCTACA
GAGTATGTCATCCACAGACAAAGTCATTGTCTTCGTTTCTCGAAAAGCTGTTGCGGATCACTTATCAAGT
GACCTAATACTTGGAAATATATCAGTAGAGTCTCTGCATGGAGATAGAGAACAGAGAGATCGGGAGAAAG
CATTAGAGAACTTTAAAACAGGCAAAGTGAGAATACTAATTGCAACTGATCTAGCCTCTAGAGGACTTGA
TGTCCATGACGTTACACATGTCTATAATTTTGACTTTCCACGGAATATTGAAGAATACGTACACCGAATA
GGGCGCACGGGAAGAGCAGGGAGGACTGGTGTTTCCATTACAACTTTGACTAGAAATGATTGGAGGGTTG
CCTCTGAATTGATTAATATTCTGGAAAGAGCAAATCAGAGTATTCCAGAGGAGCTTGTATCAATGGCTGA
GAGGTTTAAGGCACATCAACAGAAAAGGGAAATGGAAAGAAAAATGGAAAGACCTCAAGGAAGGCCCAAG
AAGTTTCATCTCGAGCACCACCACCACCACCACTGAGATCCGGCTGCTAACAAAGCCCGAAAGGAAGCTG
AGTTGGCTGCTGCCACCGCTGAGCAATAACTAGCATAACCCCTTGGGGCCTCTAAACGGGTCTTGAGGGG
TTTTTTGCTGAAAGGAGGAACTATATCCGGAT
